>Addgene plasmid #193934 | pBa.Halo-KIF3C tail 411-796 | addgene full sequence | sequence record 380589 | Addgene NGS Result
TCGAGGTGAGCCCCACGTTCTGCTTCACTCTCCCCATCTCCCCCCCCTCCCCACCCCCAATTTTGTATTT
ATTTATTTTTTAATTATTTTGTGCAGCGATGGGGGCGGGGGGGGGGGGGGCGCGCGCCAGGCGGGGCGGG
GCGGGGCGAGGGGCGGGGCGGGGCGAGGCGGAGAGGTGCGGCGGCAGCCAATCAGAGCGGCGCGCTCCGA
AAGTTTCCTTTTATGGCGAGGCGGCGGCGGCGGCGGCCCTATAAAAAGCGAAGCGCGCGGCGGGCGGGAG
TCGCTGCGCGCTGCCTTCGCCCCGTGCCCCGCTCCGCCGCCGCCTCGCGCCGCCCGCCCCGGCTCTGACT
GACCGCGTTACTCCCACAGGTGAGCGGGCGGGACGGCCCTTCTCCTCCGGGCTGTAATTAGCGCTTGGTT
TAATGACGGCTCGTTTCTTTTCTGTGGCTGCGTGAAAGCCTTAAAGGGCTCCGGGAGGGCCCTTTGTGCG
GGGGGGAGCGGCTCGGGGGGTGCGTGCGTGTGTGTGTGCGTGGGGAGCGCCGCGTGCGGCTCCGCGCTGC
CCGGCGGCTGTGAGCGCTGCGGGCGCGGCGCGGGGCTTTGTGCGCTCCGCAGTGTGCGCGAGGGGAGCGC
GGCCGGGGGCGGTGCCCCGCGGTGCGGGGGGGGCTGCGAGGGGAACAAAGGCTGCGTGCGGGGTGTGTGC
GTGGGGGGGTGAGCAGGGGGTGTGGGCGCGGCGGTCGGGCTGTAACCCCCCCCTGCACCCCCCTCCCCGA
GTTGCTGAGCACGGCCCGGCTTCGGGTGCGGGGCTCCGTGCGGGGCGTGGCGCGGGGCTCGCCGTGCCGG
GCGGGGGGTGGCGGCAGGTGGGGGTGCCGGGCGGGGCGGGGCCGCCTCGGGCCGGGGAGGGCTCGGGGGA
GGGGCGCGGCGGCCCCCGGAGCGCCGGCGGCTGTCGAGGCGCGGCGAGCCGCAGCCATTGCCTTTTATGG
TAATCGTGCGAGAGGGCGCAGGGACTTCCTTTGTCCCAAATCTGTGCGGAGCCGAAATCTGGGAGGCGCC
GCCGCACCCCCTCTAGCGGGCGCGGGGCGAAGCGGTGCGGCGCCGGCAGGAAGGAAATGGGCGGGGAGGG
CCTTCGTGCGTCGCCGCGCCGCCGTCCCCTTCTCCATCTCCAGCCTCGGGGCTGTCCGCAGGGGGACGGC
TGCCTTCGGGGGGGACGGGGCAGGGCGGGGTTCGGCTTCTGGCGTGTGACCGGCGGGGTTTATATCTTCC
CTTCTCTGTTCCTCCGCAGCCCCCAAGCTTGGCGCGCCTAGGACCATGGCTAGCGGAGGATCCGAAATCG
GTACTGGCTTTCCATTCGACCCCCATTATGTGGAAGTCCTGGGCGAGCGCATGCACTACGTCGATGTTGG
TCCGCGCGATGGCACCCCTGTGCTGTTCCTGCACGGTAACCCGACCTCCTCCTACGTGTGGCGCAACATC
ATCCCGCATGTTGCACCGACCCATCGCTGCATTGCTCCAGACCTGATCGGTATGGGCAAATCCGACAAAC
CAGACCTGGGTTATTTCTTCGACGACCACGTCCGCTTCATGGATGCCTTCATCGAAGCCCTGGGTCTGGA
AGAGGTCGTCCTGGTCATTCACGACTGGGGCTCCGCTCTGGGTTTCCACTGGGCCAAGCGCAATCCAGAG
CGCGTCAAAGGTATTGCATTTATGGAGTTCATCCGCCCTATCCCGACCTGGGACGAATGGCCAGAATTTG
CCCGCGAGACCTTCCAGGCCTTCCGCACCACCGACGTCGGCCGCAAGCTGATCATCGATCAGAACGTTTT
TATCGAGGGTACGCTGCCGATGGGTGTCGTCCGCCCGCTGACTGAAGTCGAGATGGACCATTACCGCGAG
CCGTTCCTGAATCCTGTTGACCGCGAGCCACTGTGGCGCTTCCCAAACGAGCTGCCAATCGCCGGTGAGC
CAGCGAACATCGTCGCGCTGGTCGAAGAATACATGGACTGGCTGCACCAGTCCCCTGTCCCGAAGCTGCT
GTTCTGGGGCACCCCAGGCGTTCTGATCCCACCGGCCGAAGCCGCTCGCCTGGCCAAAAGCCTGCCTAAC
TGCAAGGCTGTGGACATCGGCCCGGGTCTGAATCTGCTGCAAGAAGACAACCCGGACCTGATCGGCAGCG
AGATCGCGCGCTGGCTGTCTACTCTGGAGATTTCCGGGCTGTACGGCGGAGGATCCGGAGGCGGCTCTGG
CGGAGGGCTGTACAGGAGTCGTAGAAAGAAGGCCGTGTCTGCCCCAGCCGGCTATCCAGAGGGGTCCGTG
ATTGAGGCCTGGGTGGCCGAAGAGGAAGATGATAACAACAACAATCACCACCCACCCCAGCCCATCTTGG
AGGCAGCTTTGGAGAAGAACATGGAGAATTACCTGCAGGACCAGAAGGAACGGCTGGAGGAGGAGAAGGC
TGCCATCCAGGATGACCGCAGCCTTGTGAGTGAGGAGAAGCAGAAGCTTCTAGAAGAGAAGGAGAAGATG
CTGGAGGATCTACGGCGGGAGCAGCAGGCTACAGAGCTGCTTGCAGCCAAGTACAAGGCCATGGAAAGCA
AGCTACTCATTGGGGGGCGGAACATCATGGATCACACCAACGAGCAACAGAAGATGTTGGAACTGAAGCG
ACAGGAGATTGCGGAACAGAAACGCCGTGAACGGGAAATGCAGCAGGAGATGCTGCTCCGCGATGAAGAA
ACCATGGAGCTACGTGGTACCTACTCATCCCTGCAGCAGGAGGTGGAAGTTAAAACCAAGAAACTCAAGA
AGCTCTATGCCAAGCTACAGGCGGTGAAGGCCGAGATCCAGGACCAACACGAAGAGTACATCCGCGTGCG
GCAGGACCTGGAGGAGGCGCAGAATGAGCAGACCCGGGAACTAAAGCTCAAGTACCTCATCATTGAGAAC
TTCATCCCCCCTGAGGAGAAGAACAAGATCATGAACCGCCTTTTCCTGGACTGTGAGGAGGAGCAGTGGA
GGTTCCAGCCACTGGTGCCAGCTGGAGTGAATAACAGCCAAATGAAGAAGCGTCCAACTTCTGCGGTGGG
CTACAAGAGACCTATCAGCCAGTATGCTCGGGTTGCCATGGCAATGGGGTCCCATCCCAGATACAGAGCT
GAAAATATAATGTTTTTGGAACTGGATGTGTCCCCACCGGCTATCTTTGAGATGGAGTTTTCTCATGACC
AAGAGCAAGACCCACGGGTACTACACATGGAGAGGCTCATGAGGTTGGACAGCTTTCTGGAAAGACCGTC
CACAACTAAAGTGCGAAAGTCGAGATCCTGGTGCCAGAGTCCTCAGCGGATGCCTCCACCCTCCACAGCT
CATGCATCCATGACCTCTGTTCCTTTGCACCCTGCAACAGTGGTAGACCATGACTGACGGACCGTCTAAT
CTAGATAAGTAATGATCATAATCAGCCATATCACATCTGTAGAGGTTTTACTTGCTTTAAAAAACCTCCC
ACACCTCCCCCTGAACCTGAAACATAAAATGAATGCAATTGTTGTTGTTAACTTGTTTATTGCAGCTTAT
AATGGTTACAAATAAAGCAATAGCATCACAAATTTCACAAATAAAGCATTTTTTTCACTGCATTCTAGTT
GTGGTTTGTCCAAACTCATCAATGTATCTTATCATGTCTGGATCCCCGGGTACCGAGCTCGAATTCGTAA
TCATGTCATAGCTGTTTCCTGTGTGAAATTGTTATCCGCTCACAATTCCACACAACATACGAGCCGGAAG
CATAAAGTGTAAAGCCTGGGGTGCCTAATGAGTGAGCTAACTCACATTAATTGCGTTGCGCTCACTGCCC
GCTTTCCAGTCGGGAAACCTGTCGTGCCAGCTGCATTAATGAATCGGCCAACGCGCGGGGAGAGGCGGTT
TGCGTATTGGGCGCTCTTCCGCTTCCTCGCTCACTGACTCGCTGCGCTCGGTCGTTCGGCTGCGGCGAGC
GGTATCAGCTCACTCAAAGGCGGTAATACGGTTATCCACAGAATCAGGGGATAACGCAGGAAAGAACATG
TGAGCAAAAGGCCAGCAAAAGGCCAGGAACCGTAAAAAGGCCGCGTTGCTGGCGTTTTTCCATAGGCTCC
GCCCCCCTGACGAGCATCACAAAAATCGACGCTCAAGTCAGAGGTGGCGAAACCCGACAGGACTATAAAG
ATACCAGGCGTTTCCCCCTGGAAGCTCCCTCGTGCGCTCTCCTGTTCCGACCCTGCCGCTTACCGGATAC
CTGTCCGCCTTTCTCCCTTCGGGAAGCGTGGCGCTTTCTCATAGCTCACGCTGTAGGTATCTCAGTTCGG
TGTAGGTCGTTCGCTCCAAGCTGGGCTGTGTGCACGAACCCCCCGTTCAGCCCGACCGCTGCGCCTTATC
CGGTAACTATCGTCTTGAGTCCAACCCGGTAAGACACGACTTATCGCCACTGGCAGCAGCCACTGGTAAC
AGGATTAGCAGAGCGAGGTATGTAGGCGGTGCTACAGAGTTCTTGAAGTGGTGGCCTAACTACGGCTACA
CTAGAAGAACAGTATTTGGTATCTGCGCTCTGCTGAAGCCAGTTACCTTCGGAAAAAGAGTTGGTAGCTC
TTGATCCGGCAAACAAACCACCGCTGGTAGCGGTGGTTTTTTTGTTTGCAAGCAGCAGATTACGCGCAGA
AAAAAAGGATCTCAAGAAGATCCTTTGATCTTTTCTACGGGGTCTGACGCTCAGTGGAACGAAAACTCAC
GTTAAGGGATTTTGGTCATGAGATTATCAAAAAGGATCTTCACCTAGATCCTTTTAAATTAAAAATGAAG
TTTTAAATCAATCTAAAGTATATATGAGTAAACTTGGTCTGACAGTTACCAATGCTTAATCAGTGAGGCA
CCTATCTCAGCGATCTGTCTATTTCGTTCATCCATAGTTGCCTGACTCCCCGTCGTGTAGATAACTACGA
TACGGGAGGGCTTACCATCTGGCCCCAGTGCTGCAATGATACCGCGAGACCCACGCTCACCGGCTCCAGA
TTTATCAGCAATAAACCAGCCAGCCGGAAGGGCCGAGCGCAGAAGTGGTCCTGCAACTTTATCCGCCTCC
ATCCAGTCTATTAATTGTTGCCGGGAAGCTAGAGTAAGTAGTTCGCCAGTTAATAGTTTGCGCAACGTTG
TTGCCATTGCTACAGGCATCGTGGTGTCACGCTCGTCGTTTGGTATGGCTTCATTCAGCTCCGGTTCCCA
ACGATCAAGGCGAGTTACATGATCCCCCATGTTGTGCAAAAAAGCGGTTAGCTCCTTCGGTCCTCCGATC
GTTGTCAGAAGTAAGTTGGCCGCAGTGTTATCACTCATGGTTATGGCAGCACTGCATAATTCTCTTACTG
TCATGCCATCCGTAAGATGCTTTTCTGTGACTGGTGAGTACTCAACCAAGTCATTCTGAGAATAGTGTAT
GCGGCGACCGAGTTGCTCTTGCCCGGCGTCAATACGGGATAATACCGCGCCACATAGCAGAACTTTAAAA
GTGCTCATCATTGGAAAACGTTCTTCGGGGCGAAAACTCTCAAGGATCTTACCGCTGTTGAGATCCAGTT
CGATGTAACCCACTCGTGCACCCAACTGATCTTCAGCATCTTTTACTTTCACCAGCGTTTCTGGGTGAGC
AAAAACAGGAAGGCAAAATGCCGCAAAAAAGGGAATAAGGGCGACACGGAAATGTTGAATACTCATACTC
TTCCTTTTTCAATATTATTGAAGCATTTATCAGGGTTATTGTCTCATGAGCGGATACATATTTGAATGTA
TTTAGAAAAATAAACAAATAGGGGTTCCGCGCACATTTCCCCGAAAAGTGCCACCTGACGTCTAAGAAAC
CATTATTATCATGACATTAACCTATAAAAATAGGCGTATCACGAGGCCCTTTCGTCTCGCGCGTTTCGGT
GATGACGGTGAAAACCTCTGACACATGCAGCTCCCGGAGACGGTCACAGCTTGTCTGTAAGCGGATGCCG
GGAGCAGACAAGCCCGTCAGGGCGCGTCAGCGGGTGTTGGCGGGTGTCGGGGCTGGCTTAACTATGCGGC
ATCAGAGCAGATTGTACTGAGAGTGCACCATATGCGGTGTGAAATACCGCACAGATGCGTAAGGAGAAAA
TACCGCATCAGGCGCCATTCGCCATTCAGGCTGCGCAACTGTTGGGAAGGGCGATCGGTGCGGGCCTCTT
CGCTATTACGCCAGCTGGCGAAAGGGGGATGTGCTGCAAGGCGATTAAGTTGGGTAACGCCAGGGTTTTC
CCAGTCACGACGTTGTAAAACGACGGCCAGTGCCAAGTTGGGATCTTTGCATTGGCCCACGGCTCTCAGG
ATGGGGATGCTCCCCTTCAGCACCCGGTTCCCCTTGGAAACTGATGGTCCTGGCTCTGTGGCATGGCAGT
GGCACTGTGAGGAGCCCCCTACCAGCAGCACACAGTGGGGTTGGCACTGCCACGCTCCGGATGCCGCGCT
CTGATCCAACCCCATAATCAAGGGAACCCGAATTGCCCCATCATTGCCCCCACCACCCCCATCCTGCCGG
GCCCTCACACCCCACGCTGCCTTCTGGTGACATTCCCCAGCCCAAACCCACGGCTTCATGGCTACCGCGG
GGCATTTCCCATTGCCGCCCCATTATCAGCTCTGCACACCTCCCGCTGTACCCATGCCTCGTGGCTGCCC
TTCTTTGACGTATAATCTTCTAATTAATACCCGGCCTTGTCAAAGTGGAGCACAAACGTTAATTAATTCC
CCAGCAGGCAGGTAATTAACAGTGTGACTCCCTTTTTGCTGCGAGTGGGGCTGATACAGAGAGATGTGGC
ACTATGGAGCCCACGGGGTCCTGGCACTGGGTGCCCACGGAGGTCCCCATGTGCTGCAGTGTCACCGCCT
CCGAGGAGACAGTATTGTCCCTGCGGTGTCCCTGCAGCTCAGCTCTGTCCACAGGGCCACCTCCAGTTTG
GAGGGGACACAATGCAGCCCCGATGCAACCCATCCTCGCAGCATCCCAGGGACAAAGACCCCACTGCAAG
ACCGCACACAGGGCTGGGTCCCGCTCCCCTAATATCTACAGTGCTTCTTGCATGGCCCCTTAATCAATGC
AGTTAATCAGCATGCGCTCATGCACCGCTCTGGAGCTGCAAAGCCCCTCGCAGCGCTGCTCACCAACACC
GCGCACCGCCCCGGCCCAGCCTGCAGCACGCGCTGCAAACAGGAAAGAAACAAAATATTGCCCAAATGTA
GGCAAAGGCATTCGGCTGCCTTGACCTCCGCCGGGCCGGGCCCTGCCTGACTCAGCTCCTTACTCAGCGC
TCGCTTCCTCCCTCCGGCTGCCACCGCCGCAGCGCACACCCTGACAAAGAGTGGCCCTTAACGGGCTCTG
AGGTGCACCCAGCAGTGCACTCAGCAGTCCAAGGGCCGGCCTGGAGGTTTGCACCGCTACGTGCTGACAT
TAGCATTGAACTTGGCCCTGGGTAGTGCTGCAGGCCGGGCGGGGTGGGTGTAGAGAGTGCAGCGCGCGTT
GCACCCGGTGCCCCTTCCCCTCCCTTGCATCCCAGCAGGCTGCACCCCAGCACCAGGCCCGTGCATGCAT
GCTCCTGGTGTTATTGCAGCCTGGTGCATGCATGCGTCTTGATGGTGCAGCGCTGTGCATGCATCCTCCT
TGGTGTGTAGCAGTCTAGTGCATGCATACCCCTCGGTGTTATTGCTGCTCTGTGCACGCACGCTCATTGT
ATCACTTCATCCCAGTGCATGCACTCACACTGGAGCGATTGCTGCTCGGTGCACGCACACTCATTGTATC
ACTGCAGCTCAGTGGCTGCACGCACACCGGTGTTATTGCTGCTCGGTGCGTGCATGCACATCAGTGTCGC
TGCAGCTCAGTGCATGCACGCTCATTGCCCATCGCTATCCCTGCCTCTCCTGCTGGCGCTCCCCGGGAGG
TGACTTCAAGGGGACCGCAGGACCACCTCGGGGGTGGGGGGAGGGCTGCACACGCGGACCCCGCTCCCCC
TCCCCAACAAAGCACTGTGGAATCAAAAAGGGGGGAGGGGGGATGGAGGGGCGCGTCACACCCCCGCCCC
ACACCCTCACC
Features (pLannotate 1.2.2; 16 found; start..end, strand, type, name):
      1..276     +  promoter       chicken β-actin promoter: No description available
    277..1246    +  intron         chimeric intron: chimera between introns from chicken β-actin and rabbit β-globin
   1324..2207    +  CDS            HaloTag® (fragment): modified bacterial dehalogenase that forms covalent bonds with chloroalkane derivatives
   2074..3414    +  CDS            Kif3c (fragment): KIF3C_MOUSE - Experimental evidence at protein level: Swiss-Prot protein existence level 1. Microtubule-based anterograde translocator for membranous organelles. From Mus musculus (Mouse).
   3442..3527    +  CDS            large T antigen (fragment): large T antigen from SV40 (simian virus 40)
   3550..3684    +  polyA_signal   SV40 poly(A) signal: SV40 polyadenylation signal
   3739..3755    -  protein_bind   lac operator: The lac repressor binds to the lac operator to inhibit transcription in E. coli. This inhibition can be relieved by adding lactose or isopropyl-β-D-thiogalactopyranoside (IPTG). lac repressor encoded by lacI
   3763..3793    -  promoter       lac promoter: promoter for the E. coli lac operon
   3808..3829    -  protein_bind   CAP binding site: CAP binding activates transcription in the presence of cAMP. E. coli catabolite activator protein
   3842..3934    -  CDS            lacI (fragment): lac repressor; lacI; The lac repressor binds to the lac operator to inhibit transcription in E. coli. This inhibition can be relieved by adding lactose or isopropyl-β-D-thiogalactopyranoside (IPTG).
   4117..4705    -  rep_origin     ori: high-copy-number ColE1/pMB1/pBR322/pUC origin of replication
   4876..5736    -  CDS            AmpR: β-lactamase; bla; confers resistance to ampicillin, carbenicillin, and related antibiotics
   5737..5841    -  promoter       AmpR promoter: bla
   5936..5971    +  CDS            rop (fragment): Rop protein, which maintains plasmids at low copy number; rop
   6073..6172    +  misc_feature   bom (fragment): basis of mobility region from pBR322
   6178..6332    -  CDS            lacZα (fragment): LacZα fragment of β-galactosidase; lacZ fragment
