[The description below was written by a language model from this plasmid's Addgene catalogue record and pLannotate feature annotations shown in this document.]
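Description:
pBa.Halo-KIF3C tail 411-796 is a mammalian expression plasmid built on the pBeta Actin-GFP (pBa) backbone, in which a HaloTag-fused fragment of mouse kinesin-2 subunit KIF3C is driven by the chicken β-actin promoter. In the 8,131 nt sequenced record, the promoter is followed by a chimeric chicken β-actin/rabbit β-globin intron, which generally improves transcript processing and expression. Next come the HaloTag coding sequence, the Kif3c fragment and an SV40 polyadenylation signal. A short piece of SV40 large T antigen sequence sits just ahead of that signal and is most likely carried along with the SV40 terminator region. The catalogue lists the insert as 1,161 bp, corresponding to residues 411-796, that is, the tail portion of the protein without the N-terminal motor domain. The annotated Kif3c match is somewhat longer and overlaps the end of the HaloTag annotation, which looks like an artefact of automated annotation rather than a real feature.

For propagation in E. coli the plasmid carries a high-copy ColE1/pUC-type origin and an ampicillin resistance gene with its own promoter. The lac promoter/operator, lacI, lacZα, rop and bom fragments are backbone remnants with no evident role. No mammalian selection marker is annotated, so the design suits transient transfection. The depositor notes that the pBa vector is prone to recombination. This is consistent with the use of a recombination-stabilising host strain.

HaloTag is a modified bacterial dehalogenase that binds chloroalkane ligands covalently, so the tail fragment can be labelled with fluorescent dyes in live or fixed cells. According to the associated publication, the construct was made for studies of how the KAP adaptor links KIF3AB and KIF3AC motors to neuronal organelles.
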