Addgene plasmid #193934: pBa.Halo-KIF3C tail 411-796
Purpose: Mammalian expression of Halo-tagged Kif 3C tail 411-796
Depositing lab: Marvin Bentley. Depositing organization: Rensselaer Polytechnic Institute. Publication: KAP is the neuronal organelle adaptor for Kinesin-2 KIF3AB and KIF3AC. Garbouchian A, Montgomery A, Gilbert SP, Bentley M. Mol Biol Cell. 2022 Oct 6:mbcE22080336. doi: 10.1091/mbc.E22-08-0336. PubMed 36200888.
Backbone
  Vector backbone: pBeta Actin-GFP
  Vector type: Mammalian Expression
Growth in bacteria
  Bacterial resistance: Ampicillin, 100 μg/mL
  Growth temperature: 37°C
  Growth strain: NEB Stable
  Copy number: High Copy
Gene/Insert
  Gene/Insert name: Kif 3C
  Species: M. musculus (mouse)
  Insert size (bp): 1161
  Entrez Gene: Kif3c (a.k.a. mKIAA4058)
  Promoter: Chicken Beta actin
  Tag / fusion protein: Halo (N terminal on backbone)
  Cloning method: Restriction Enzyme; 5′ cloning site Unknown (unknown if destroyed)
Terms and licenses: Academic/Nonprofit Terms; Industry Terms: Not Available to Industry
Depositor comments: pBa vector is susceptible to recombination and should not be grown in fast growing bacteria or cloned using recombination.
How to cite: pBa.Halo-KIF3C tail 411-796 was a gift from Marvin Bentley (Addgene plasmid # 193934 ; http://n2t.net/addgene:193934 ; RRID:Addgene_193934)
