>Addgene plasmid #193934 | pBa.Halo-KIF3C tail 411-796 | depositor partial sequence | sequence record 375770 | Kif 3C
AGTCGTAGAAAGAAGGCCGTGTCTGCCCCAGCCGGCTATCCAGAGGGGTCCGTGATTGAGGCCTGGGTGG
CCGAAGAGGAAGATGATAACAACAACAATCACCACCCACCCCAGCCCATCTTGGAGGCAGCTTTGGAGAA
GAACATGGAGAATTACCTGCAGGACCAGAAGGAACGGCTGGAGGAGGAGAAGGCTGCCATCCAGGATGAC
CGCAGCCTTGTGAGTGAGGAGAAGCAGAAGCTTCTAGAAGAGAAGGAGAAGATGCTGGAGGATCTACGGC
GGGAGCAGCAGGCTACAGAGCTGCTTGCAGCCAAGTACAAGGCCATGGAAAGCAAGCTACTCATTGGGGG
GCGGAACATCATGGATCACACCAACGAGCAACAGAAGATGTTGGAACTGAAGCGACAGGAGATTGCGGAA
CAGAAACGCCGTGAACGGGAAATGCAGCAGGAGATGCTGCTCCGCGATGAAGAAACCATGGAGCTACGTG
GTACCTACTCATCCCTGCAGCAGGAGGTGGAAGTTAAAACCAAGAAACTCAAGAAGCTCTATGCCAAGCT
ACAGGCGGTGAAGGCCGAGATCCAGGACCAACACGAAGAGTACATCCGCGTGCGGCAGGACCTGGAGGAG
GCGCAGAATGAGCAGACCCGGGAACTAAAGCTCAAGTACCTCATCATTGAGAACTTCATCCCCCCTGAGG
AGAAGAACAAGATCATGAACCGCCTTTTCCTGGACTGTGAGGAGGAGCAGTGGAGGTTCCAGCCACTGGT
GCCAGCTGGAGTGAATAACAGCCAAATGAAGAAGCGTCCAACTTCTGCGGTGGGCTACAAGAGACCTATC
AGCCAGTATGCTCGGGTTGCCATGGCAATGGGGTCCCATCCCAGATACAGAGCTGAAAATATAATGTTTT
TGGAACTGGATGTGTCCCCACCGGCTATCTTTGAGATGGAGTTTTCTCATGACCAAGAGCAAGACCCACG
GGTACTACACATGGAGAGGCTCATGAGGTTGGACAGCTTTCTGGAAAGACCGTCCACAACTAAAGTGCGA
AAGTCGAGATCCTGGTGCCAGAGTCCTCAGCGGATGCCTCCACCCTCCACAGCTCATGCATCCATGACCT
CTGTTCCTTTGCACCCTGCAACAGTGGTAGACCATGACTGA
